>Addgene plasmid #51534 | pET21a-mAIM2-deltaPYD-GST | depositor full sequence | sequence record 78746 | pET21a-mAIM2-deltaPYD-GST sequence 6855 bps
TGGCGAATGGG
[124 nt withheld, positions 12-135]
C
[91 nt withheld, positions 137-227]
A
[49 nt withheld, positions 229-277]
CCTTTGACGTTGGAGTCCACGTTCTTT
[37 nt withheld, positions 305-341]
ACCCTATCTCGGTCTATTCTTTTGATTTATAAGGGATTTTGCCGATTTCGGCCTATTGGTTAAAAAATGA
GCTGATTTAACAAAAATTTAACGCGAATTTTAACAAAATATTAACGTTTACAATTTCAGGTGGCACTTTT
CGGGGAAATGTGCGCGGAACCCCTATTTGTTTATTTTTCTAAATACATTCAAATATGTATCCGCTCATGA
GACAATAACCCTGATAAATGCTTCAATAATATTGAAAAAGGAAGAGTATGAGTATTCAACATTTCCGTGT
CGCCCTTATTCCCTTTTTTGCGGCATTTTGCCTTCCTGTTTTTGCTCACCCAGAAACGCTGGTGAAAGTA
AAAGATGCTGAAGATCAGTTGGGTGCACGAGTGGGTTACATCGAACTGGATCTCAACAGCGGTAAGATCC
TTGAGAGTTTTCGCCCCGAAGAACGTTTTCCAATGATGAGCACTTTTAAAGTTCTGCTATGTGGCGCGGT
ATTATCCCGTATTGACGCCGGGCAAGAGCAACTCGGTCGCCGCATACACTATTCTCAGAATGACTTGGTT
GAGTACTCACCAGTCACAGAAAAGCATCTTACGGATGGCATGACAGTAAGAGAATTATGCAGTGCTGCCA
TAACCATGAGTGATAACACTGCGGCCAACTTACTTCTGACAACGATCGGAGGACCGAAGGAGCTAACCGC
TTTTTTGCACAACATGGGGGATCATGTAACTCGCCTTGATCGTTGGGAACCGGAGCTGAATGAAGCCATA
CCAAACGACGAGCGTGACACCACGATGCCTGCAGCAATGGCAACAACGTTGCGCAAACTATTAACTGGCG
AACTACTTACTCTAGCTTCCCGGCAACAATTAATAGACTGGATGGAGGCGGATAAAGTTGCAGGACCACT
TCTGCGCTCGGCCCTTCCGGCTGGCTGGTTTATTGCTGATAAATCTGGAGCCGGTGAGCGTGGGTCTCGC
GGTATCATTGCAGCACTGGGGCCAGATGGTAAGCCCTCCCGTATCGTAGTTATCTACACGACGGGGAGTC
AGGCAACTATGGATGAACGAAATAGACAGATCGCTGAGATAGGTGCCTCACTGATTAAGCATTGGTAACT
GTCAGACCAAGTTTACTCATATATACTTTAGATTGATTTAAAACTTCATTTTTAATTTAAAAGGATCTAG
GTGAAGATCCTTTTTGATAATCTCATGACCAAAATCCCTTAACGTGAGTTTTCGTTCCACTGAGCGTCAG
ACCCCGTAGAAAAGATCAAAGGATCTTCTTGAGATCCTTTTTTTCTGCGCGTAATCTGCTGCTTGCAAAC
AAAAAAACCACCGCTACCAGCGGTGGTTTGTTTGCCGGATCAAGAGCTACCAACTCTTTTTCCGAAGGTA
ACTGGCTTCAGCAGAGCGCAGATACCAAATACTGTCCTTCTAGTGTAGCCGTAGTTAGGCCACCACTTCA
AGAACTCTGTAGCACCGCCTACATACCTCGCTCTGCTAATCCTGTTACCAGTGGCTGCTGCCAGTGGCGA
TAAGTCGTGTCTTACCGGGTTGGACTCAAGACGATAGTTACCGGATAAGGCGCAGCGGTCGGGCTGAACG
GGGGGTTCGTGCACACAGCCCAGCTTGGAGCGAACGACCTACACCGAACTGAGATACCTACAGCGTGAGC
TATGAGAAAGCGCCACGCTTCCCGAAGGGAGAAAGGCGGACAGGTATCCGGTAAGCGGCAGGGTCGGAAC
AGGAGAGCGCACGAGGGAGCTTCCAGGGGGAAACGCCTGGTATCTTTATAGTCCTGTCGGGTTTCGCCAC
CTCTGACTTGAGCGTCGATTTTTGTGATGCTCGTCAGGGGGGCGGAGCCTATGGAAAAACGCCAGCAACG
CGGCCTTTTTACGGTTCCTGGCCTTTTGCTGGCCTTTTGCTCACATGTTCTTTCCTGCGTTATCCCCTGA
TTCTGTGGATAACCGTATTACCGCCTTTGAGTGAGCTGATACCGCTCGCCGCAGCCGAACGACCGAGCGC
AGCGAGTCAGTGAGCGAGGAAGCGGAAGAGCGCCTGATGCGGTATTTTCTCCTTACGCATCTGTGCGGTA
TTTCACACCGCATATATGGTGCACTCTCAGTACAATCTGCTCTGATGCCGCATAGTTAAGCCAGTATACA
CTCCGCTATCGCTACGTGACTGGGTCATGGCTGCGCCCCGACACCCGCCAACACCCGCTGACGCGCCCTG
ACGGGCTTGTCTGCTCCCGGCATCCGCTTACAGACAAGCTGTGACCGTCTCCGGGAGCTGCATGTGTCAG
AGGTTTTCACCGTCATCACCGAAACGCGCGAGGCAGCTGCGGTAAAGCTCATCAGCGTGGTCGTGAAGCG
ATTCACAGATGTCTGCCTGTTCATCCGCGTCCAGCTCGTTGAGTTTCTCCAGAAGCGTTAATGTCTGGCT
TCTGATAAAGCGGGCCATGTTAAGGGCGGTTTTTTCCTGTTTGGTCACTGATGCCTCCGTGTAAGGGGGA
TTTCTGTTCATGGGGGTAATGATACCGATGAAACGAGAGAGGATGCTCACGATACGGGTTACTGATGATG
AACATGCCCGGTTACTGGAACGTTGTGAGGGTAAACAACTGGCGGTATGGATGCGGCGGGACCAGAGAAA
AATCACTCAGGGTCAATGCCAGCGCTTCGTTAATACAGATGTAGGTGTTCCACAGGGTAGCCAGCAGCAT
CCTGCGATGCAGATCCGGAACATAATGGTGCAGGGCGCTGACTTCCGCGTTTCCAGACTTTACGAAACAC
GGAAACCGAAGACCATTCATGTTGTTGCTCAGGTCGCAGACGTTTTGCAGCAGCAGTCGCTTCACGTTCG
CTCGCGTATCGGTGATTCATTCTGCTAACCAGTAAGGCAACCCCGCCAGCCTAGCCGGGTCCTCAACGAC
AGGAGCACGATCATGCGCACCCGTGGGGCCGCCATGCCGGCGATAATGGCCTGCTTCTCGCCGAAACGTT
TGGTGGCGGGACCAGTGACGAAGGCTTGAGCGAGGGCGTGCAAGATTCCGAATACCGCAAGCGACAGGCC
GATCATCGTCGCGCTCCAGCGAAAGCGGTCCTCGCCGAAAATGACCCAGAGCGCTGCCGGCACCTGTCCT
ACGAGTTGCATGATAAAGAAGACAGTCATAAGTGCGGCGACGATAGTCATGCCCCGCGCCCACCGGAAGG
AGCTGACTGGGTTGAAGGCTCTCAAGGGCATCGGTCGAGATCCCGGTGCCTAATGAGTGAGCTAACTTAC
ATTAATTGCGTTGCGCTCACTGCCCGCTTTCCAGTCGGGAAACCTGTCGTGCCAGCTGCATTAATGAATC
GGCCAACGCGCGGGGAGAGGCGGTTTGCGTATTGGGCGCCAGGGTGGTTTTTCTTTTCACCAGTGAGACG
GGCAACAGCTGATTGCCCTTCACCGCCTGGCCCTGAGAGAGTTGCAGCAAGCGGTCCACGCTGGTTTGCC
CCAGCAGGCGAAAATCCTGTTTGATGGTGGTTAACGGCGGGATATAACATGAGCTGTCTTCGGTATCGTC
GTATCCCACTACCGAGATATCCGCACCAACGCGCAGCCCGGACTCGGTAATGGCGCGCATTGCGCCCAGC
GCCATCTGATCGTTGGCAACCAGCATCGCAGTGGGAACGATGCCCTCATTCAGCATTTGCATGGTTTGTT
GAAAACCGGACATGGCACTCCAGTCGCCTTCCCGTTCCGCTATCGGCTGAATTTGATTGCGAGTGAGATA
TTTATGCCAGCCAGCCAGACGCAGACGCGCCGAGACAGAACTTAATGGGCCCGCTAACAGCGCGATTTGC
TGGTGACCCAATGCGACCAGATGCTCCACGCCCAGTCGCGTACCGTCTTCATGGGAGAAAATAATACTGT
TGATGGGTGTCTGGTCAGAGACATCAAGAAATAACGCCGGAACATTAGTGCAGGCAGCTTCCACAGCAAT
GGCATCCTGGTCATCCAGCGGATAGTTAATGATCAGCCCACTGACGCGTTGCGCGAGAAGATTGTGCACC
GCCGCTTTACAGGCTTCGACGCCGCTTCGTTCTACCATCGACACCACCACGCTGGCACCCAGTTGATCGG
CGCGAGATTTAATCGCCGCGACAATTTGCGACGGCGCGTGCAGGGCCAGACTGGAGGTGGCAACGCCAAT
CAGCAACGACTGTTTGCCCGCCAGTTGTTGTGCCACGCGGTTGGGAATGTAATTCAGCTCCGCCATCGCC
GCTTCCACTTTTTCCCGCGTTTTCGCAGAAACGTGGCTGGCCTGGTTCACCACGCGGGAAACGGTCTGAT
AAGAGACACCGGCATACTCTGCGACATCGTATAACGTTACTGGTTTCACATTCACCACCCTGAATTGACT
CTCTTCCGGGCGCTATCATGCCATACCGCGAAAGGTTTTGCGCCATTCGATGGTGTCCGGGATCTCGACG
CTCTCCCTTATGCGACTCCTGCATTAGGAAGCAGCCCAGTAGTAGGTTGAGGCCGTTGAGCACCGCCGCC
GCAAGGAATGGTGCATGCAAGGAGATGGCGCCCAACAGTCCCCCGGCCACGGGGCCTGCCACCATACCCA
CGCCGAAACAAGCGCTCATGAGCCCGAAGTGGCGAGCCCGATCTTCCCCATCGGTGATGTCGGCGATATA
GGCGCCAGCAACCGCACCTGTGGCGCCGGTGATGCCGGCCACGATGCGTCCGGCGTAGAGGATCGAGATC
TCGATCCCGCGAAATTAATACGACTCACTATAGGGGAATTGTGAGCGGATAACAATTCCCCTCTAGAAAT
AATTTTGTTTAACTTTAAGAAGGAGATATACATATGGCTAGCATGACTGGTGGACAGCAAATGGGTCGCG
GATCCATGACACAGAAGGTAGAAAATAGAAGTCAAGCTGAAAACTGCTCTGCTGCCTCTGCCACCCGCAG
TGACAATGACTTTAAGGAACAGGCTGCTACAGAAGTCTGTCCTCAAGCTAAGCCTCAGAAGAAACAGATG
GTGGCAGAACAGGAAGCCATCAGAGAAGATTTACAGAAAGATCCACTTGTTGTCACGGTGCTGAAAGCTA
TAAATCCCTTTGAGTGTGAGACTCAGGAAGGAAGACAAGAGATATTTCATGCAACAGTGGCCACGGAGAC
AGATTTTTTCTTTGTAAAAGTTTTAAACGCACAGTTTAAAGATAAATTTATCCCAAAGAGGACAATTAAA
ATATCAAACTACCTTTGGCACAGTAACTTCATGGAGGTCACCAGTTCCTCAGTTGTGGTTGATGTTGAAT
CTAACCACGAAGTCCCAAATAACGTTGTTAAGAGAGCCAGGGAAACTCCCAGGATTAGTAAACTGAAGAT
TCAGCCATGTGGAACAATTGTGAATGGGCTGTTTAAAGTCCAGAAGATAACAGAGGAAAAAGATAGAGTA
CTGTATGGTATACATGATAAAACAGGGACAATGGAGGTGTTGGTGCTGGGAAACCCAAGCAAAACAAAGT
GCGAGGAAGGAGACAAGATTAGACTCACGTTCTTTGAGGTGTCAAAAAATGGAGTGAAAATTCAGTTGAA
ATCTGGACCTTGTAGCTTTTTTAAGGTTATTAAGGCTGCAAAGCCAAAAACTGACATGAAAAGTGTGGAG
CTCGAGATGTCCCCTATACTAGGTTATTGGAAAATTAAGGGCCTTGTGCAACCCACTCGACTTCTTTTGG
AATATCTTGAAGAAAAATATGAAGAGCATTTGTATGAGCGCGATGAAGGTGATAAATGGCGAAACAAAAA
GTTTGAATTGGGTTTGGAGTTTCCCAATCTTCCTTATTATATTGATGGTGATGTTAAATTAACACAGTCT
ATGGCCATCATACGTTATATAGCTGACAAGCACAACATGTTGGGTGGTTGTCCAAAAGAGCGTGCAGAGA
TTTCAATGCTTGAAGGAGCGGTTTTGGATATTAGATACGGTGTTTCGAGAATTGCATATAGTAAAGACTT
TGAAACTCTCAAAGTTGATTTTCTTAGCAAGCTACCTGAAATGCTGAAAATGTTCGAAGATCGTTTATGT
CATAAAACATATTTAAATGGTGATCATGTAACCCATCCTGACTTCATGTTGTATGACGCTCTTGATGTTG
TTTTATACATGGACCCAATGTGCCTGGATGCGTTCCCAAAATTAGTTTGTTTTAAAAAACGTATTGAAGC
TATCCCACAAATTGATAAGTACTTGAAATCCAGCAAGTATATAGCATGGCCTTTGCAGGGCTGGCAAGCC
ACGTTTGGTGGTGGCGACCATCCTCCAAAATCGGATCTGGTTCCGCGTTAAGTCGAGCACCACCACCACC
ACCACTGAGATCCGGCTGCTAACAAAGCCCGAAAGGAAGCTGAGTTGGCTGCTGCCACCGCTGAGCAATA
ACTAGCATAACCCCTTGGGGCCTCTAAACGGGTCTTGAGGGGTTTTTTGCTGAAAGGAGGAACTATATCC
GGAT
Features (pLannotate 1.2.2; 21 found; start..end, strand, type, name):
     12..467     +  rep_origin     f1 ori (sequence partly withheld): f1 bacteriophage origin of replication; arrow indicates direction of (+) strand synthesis
    494..598     +  promoter       AmpR promoter: bla
    599..1459    +  CDS            AmpR: β-lactamase; bla; confers resistance to ampicillin, carbenicillin, and related antibiotics
   1630..2218    +  rep_origin     ori: high-copy-number ColE1/pMB1/pBR322/pUC origin of replication
   2404..2546    -  misc_feature   bom: basis of mobility region from pBR322
   2648..2839    -  CDS            rop: Rop protein, which maintains plasmids at low copy number; rop
   2856..3236    +  CDS            YPB1_ECOLX: Protein predicted: Swiss-Prot protein existence level 4. From Escherichia coli.
   3308..3599    -  CDS            TcR (fragment): tetracycline efflux protein; tet; confers resistance to tetracycline
   3614..3635    -  protein_bind   CAP binding site: CAP binding activates transcription in the presence of cAMP. E. coli catabolite activator protein
   3648..4730    -  CDS            lacI: lac repressor; lacI; The lac repressor binds to the lac operator to inhibit transcription in E. coli. This inhibition can be relieved by adding lactose or isopropyl-β-D-thiogalactopyranoside (IPTG).
   4731..4808    -  promoter       lacI promoter: lacI
   4816..5095    -  CDS            TcR (fragment): tetracycline efflux protein; tet; confers resistance to tetracycline
   5117..5135    +  promoter       T7 promoter: promoter for bacteriophage T7 RNA polymerase
   5136..5160    +  protein_bind   lac operator: The lac repressor binds to the lac operator to inhibit transcription in E. coli. This inhibition can be relieved by adding lactose or isopropyl-β-D-thiogalactopyranoside (IPTG). lac repressor encoded by lacI
   5175..5197    +  RBS            RBS: efficient ribosome binding site from bacteriophage T7 gene 10 (Olins and Rangwala, 1989)
   5205..5237    +  CDS            T7 tag (gene 10 leader): leader peptide from bacteriophage T7 gene 10 promotes efficient translation in E. coli
   5214..6011    +  CDS            Aim2 (fragment): AIM2_MOUSE - Also known as Gm1313, Ifi210. Experimental evidence at protein level: Swiss-Prot protein existence level 1. Involved in innate immune response by recognizing cytosolic double-stranded DNA and inducing caspase-1-activating inflammasome formation in macrophages. Upon binding to DNA is thought to undergo oligomerization and to associate with PYCARD initiating the recruitment of caspase-1 precusrsor and processing of interleukin-1 beta and interleukin-18. Detects cytosolic dsDNA of viral and bacterial origin in a non-sequence-specific manner. Can also trigger PYCARD-dependent, caspase
   6018..6671    +  CDS            GST26_SCHJA: Experimental evidence at protein level: Swiss-Prot protein existence level 1. GST isoenzymes appear to play a central role in the parasite detoxification system. Other functions are also suspected including a role in increasing the solubility of haematin in the parasite gut. From Schistosoma japonicum (Blood fluke).
   6699..6716    +  CDS            9xHis (fragment): 9xHis affinity tag
   6726..6775    +  CDS            SET1 (fragment): solubility-enhancement tag derived from T7 phage gene 10B
   6783..6830    +  terminator     T7 terminator: transcription terminator for bacteriophage T7 RNA polymerase
