[The description below was written by a language model from this plasmid's Addgene catalogue record and pLannotate feature annotations shown in this document.]
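Description:
pET21a-mAIM2-deltaPYD-GST is a bacterial expression plasmid of 6,855 bp built on the Novagen pET21a backbone. It is designed to produce a truncated form of mouse AIM2 that lacks the N-terminal pyrin domain (PYD) and retains the DNA-binding HIN domain. The plasmid replicates in E. coli through a pBR322/ColE1-type origin. The bom site and rop gene are also present, and the catalogue lists copy number as unknown. Selection is by ampicillin through the β-lactamase gene, and an f1 origin is also present. The short tetracycline-resistance fragments in the annotation are backbone remnants from pBR322 rather than functional markers.

The expression cassette is the standard pET arrangement. A T7 promoter is followed immediately by a lac operator, and the plasmid carries its own lacI gene, so transcription is repressed until it is induced with IPTG. The catalogue lists only "lac operator" as the promoter, but the feature table shows that the T7 promoter drives the cassette. A T7 gene 10 ribosome binding site and the N-terminal T7 tag leader precede the Aim2 fragment, a 765 bp insert cloned between BamHI and a destroyed XhoI site. The fragment is followed by Schistosoma japonicum glutathione S-transferase as a C-terminal tag. A short histidine-tag sequence from the backbone lies downstream of GST, but the record does not state whether it is in frame and translated. The T7 terminator closes the unit.

Because transcription depends on T7 RNA polymerase, the depositor notes that the plasmid must be moved into a BL21 strain for protein production, while DH5alpha serves only for propagation. The GST-tagged HIN domain can be purified on glutathione resin or used in pull-down assays. This fits the associated work on AIM2 as a sensor of cytoplasmic DNA that activates the inflammasome.
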