Addgene plasmid #51534: pET21a-mAIM2-deltaPYD-GST
Purpose: Express GST-tagged HIN domain of mAIM2 in bacteria
Depositing lab: Emad Alnemri. Depositing organization: Thomas Jefferson University. Publication: AIM2 activates the inflammasome and cell death in response to cytoplasmic DNA. Fernandes-Alnemri T, Yu JW, Datta P, Wu J, Alnemri ES. Nature. 2009 Mar 26;458(7237):509-13. doi: 10.1038/nature07710. Epub 2009 Jan 21. PubMed 19158676.
Backbone
  Vector backbone: pET21a
  Backbone manufacturer: Novagen
  Backbone size w/o insert (bp): 5443
  Total vector size (bp): 6855
  Vector type: Bacterial Expression
Growth in bacteria
  Bacterial resistance: Ampicillin, 100 μg/mL
  Growth temperature: 37°C
  Growth strain: DH5alpha
  Copy number: Unknown
Gene/Insert
  Gene/Insert name: Aim2
  Species: M. musculus (mouse)
  Insert size (bp): 765
  Entrez Gene: Aim2 (a.k.a. Gm1313, Ifi210)
  Promoter: lac operator
  Tag / fusion protein: GST (C terminal on insert); T7 (N terminal on backbone)
  Cloning method: Restriction Enzyme; 5′ cloning site BamHI (not destroyed); 3′ cloning site XhoI (destroyed during cloning)
  Sequencing primers: 5′ T7; 3′ His6
Terms and licenses: Academic/Nonprofit Terms; Industry Terms: Not Available to Industry
Depositor comments: For protein expression the plasmid needs to be transformed into BL21 E. coli.
How to cite: pET21a-mAIM2-deltaPYD-GST was a gift from Emad Alnemri (Addgene plasmid # 51534 ; http://n2t.net/addgene:51534 ; RRID:Addgene_51534)
