>Addgene plasmid #51534 | pET21a-mAIM2-deltaPYD-GST | addgene partial sequence | sequence record 80863 | T7 5'-TAATACGACTCACTATAGGG-3'
ATTTTGTTTAACTTTAAGAAGGAGATATACATATGGCTAGCATGACTGGTGGACAGCAAATGGGTCGCGG
ATCCATGACACAGAAGGTAGAAAATAGAAGTCAAGCTGAAAACTGCTCTGCTGCCTCTGCCACCCGCAGT
GACAATGACTTTAAGGAACAGGCTGCTACAGAAGTCTGTCCTCAAGCTAAGCCTCAGAAGAAACAGATGG
TGGCAGAACAGGAAGCCATCAGAGAAGATTTACAGAAAGATCCACTTGTTGTCACGGTGCTGAAAGCTAT
AAATCCCTTTGAGTGTGAGACTCAGGAAGGAAGACAAGAGATATTTCATGCAACAGTGGCCACGGAGACA
GATTTTTTCTTTGTAAAAGTTTTAAACGCACAGTTTAAAGATAAATTTATCCCAAAGAGGACAATTAAAA
TATCAAACTACCTTTGGCACAGTAACTTCATGGAGGTCACCAGTTCCTCAGTTGTGGTTGATGTTGAATC
TAACCACGAAGTCCCAAATAACGTTGTTAAGAGAGCCAGGGAAACTCCCAGGATTAGTAAACTGAAGATT
CAGCCATGTGGAACAATTGTGAATGGGCTGTTTAAAGTCCAGAAGATAACAGAGGAAAAAGATAGAGTAC
TGTATGGTATACATGATAAAACAGGGACAATGGAGGTGTTGGTGCTGGGAAACCCAAGCAAAACAAAGTG
CGAGGAAGGAGACAAGATTAGACTCACGTTCTTTGAGGTGTCAAAAAATGGAGTGAAAATTCAGTTGAAA
TCTGGACCTTGTAGCTTTTTTAAGGTTATTAAGGCTGCAAAGCCAAAAACTGACATGAAAAGTGTGGAGC
TCGAGATGTCCCCTATACTAGGTTATTGGAAAATTAAGGGCCTTGTGCAACCCACTCGACTTCTTTTGGA
ATATCTTGAAGAAAA
