>Addgene plasmid #51534 | pET21a-mAIM2-deltaPYD-GST | addgene partial sequence | sequence record 80968 | T7term 5'-GCTAGTTATTGCTCAGCGG-3'
AGCAGCCGGATCTCAGTGGTGGTGGTGGTGGTGCTCGACTTAACGCGGAACCAGATCCGATTTTGGAGGA
TGGTCGCCACCACCAAACGTGGCTTGCCAGCCCTGCAAAGGCCATGCTATATACTTGCTGGATTTCAAGT
ACTTATCAATTTGTGGGATAGCTTCAATACGTTTTTTAAAACAAACTAATTTTGGGAACGCATCCAGGCA
CATTGGGTCCATGTATAAAACAACATCAAGAGCGTCATACAACATGAAGTCAGGATGGGTTACATGATCA
CCATTTAAATATGTTTTATGACATAAACGATCTTCGAACATTTTCAGCATTTCAGGTAGCTTGCTAAGAA
AATCAACTTTGAGAGTTTCAAAGTCTTTACTATATGCAATTCTCGAAACACCGTATCTAATATCCAAAAC
CGCTCCTTCAAGCATTGAAATCTCTGCACGCTCTTTTGGACAACCACCCAACATGTTGTGCTTGTCAGCT
ATATAACGTATGATGGCCATAGACTGTGTTAATTTAACATCACCATCAATATAATAAGGAAGATTGGGAA
ACTCCAAACCCAATTCAAACTTTTTGTTTCGCCATTTATCACCTTCATCGCGCTCATACAAATGCTCTTC
ATATTTTTCTTCAAGATATTCCAAAAGAAGTCGAGTGGGTTGCACAAGGCCCTTAATTTTCCAATAACCT
AGTATAGGGGACATCTCGAGCTCCACACTTTTCATGTCAGTTTTTGGCTTTGCAGCCTTAATAACCTTAA
AAAAGCTACAAGGTCCAGATTTCAACTGAATTTTCACTCCATTTTTTGACACCTCAAAGAACGTGAGTCT
AATCTTGTCTCCTTCCTCGCACTTTGTTTTGCTTGGGTTTCCCAGCACCAACACCTCCATTGTCCCTGTT
TTATCATGTATACCATACAGTACTCTATCTTTTTCCTCTG
